>Addgene plasmid #72354 | PX458_HHEX_1 | depositor full sequence | sequence record 134606 | PX458_HHEX_1 sequence 9292 bps
TTTTGCTCACATGTGAGGGCCTATTTCCCATGATTCCTTCATATTTGCATATACGATACAAGGCTGTTAG
AGAGATAATTGGAATTAATTTGACTGTAAACACAAAGATATTAGTACAAAATACGTGACGTAGAAAGTAA
TAATTTCTTGGGTAGTTTGCAGTTTTAAAATTATGTTTTAAAATGGACTATCATATGCTTACCGTAACTT
GAAAGTATTTCGATTTCTTGGCTTTATATATCTTGTGGAAAGGACGAAACACCGTGGATGATGACCACTG
GCATGTTTTAGAGCTAGAAATAGCAAGTTAAAATAAGGCTAGTCCGTTATCAACTTGAAAAAGTGGCACC
GAGTCGGTGCTTTTTTGTTTTAGAGCTAGAAATAGCAAGTTAAAATAAGGCTAGTCCGTTTTTAGCGCGT
GCGCCAATTCTGCAGACAAATGGCTCTAGAGGTACCCGTTACATAACTTACGGTAAATGGCCCGCCTGGC
TGACCGCCCAACGACCCCCGCCCATTGACGTCAATAGTAACGCCAATAGGGACTTTCCATTGACGTCAAT
GGGTGGAGTATTTACGGTAAACTGCCCACTTGGCAGTACATCAAGTGTATCATATGCCAAGTACGCCCCC
TATTGACGTCAATGACGGTAAATGGCCCGCCTGGCATTGTGCCCAGTACATGACCTTATGGGACTTTCCT
ACTTGGCAGTACATCTACGTATTAGTCATCGCTATTACCATGGTCGAGGTGAGCCCCACGTTCTGCTTCA
CTCTCCCCATCTCCCCCCCCTCCCCACCCCCAATTTTGTATTTATTTATTTTTTAATTATTTTGTGCAGC
GATGGGGGCGGGGGGGGGGGGGGGGCGCGCGCCAGGCGGGGCGGGGCGGGGCGAGGGGCGGGGCGGGGCG
AGGCGGAGAGGTGCGGCGGCAGCCAATCAGAGCGGCGCGCTCCGAAAGTTTCCTTTTATGGCGAGGCGGC
GGCGGCGGCGGCCCTATAAAAAGCGAAGCGCGCGGCGGGCGGGAGTCGCTGCGACGCTGCCTTCGCCCCG
TGCCCCGCTCCGCCGCCGCCTCGCGCCGCCCGCCCCGGCTCTGACTGACCGCGTTACTCCCACAGGTGAG
CGGGCGGGACGGCCCTTCTCCTCCGGGCTGTAATTAGCTGAGCAAGAGGTAAGGGTTTAAGGGATGGTTG
GTTGGTGGGGTATTAATGTTTAATTACCTGGAGCACCTGCCTGAAATCACTTTTTTTCAGGTTGGACCGG
TGCCACCATGGACTATAAGGACCACGACGGAGACTACAAGGATCATGATATTGATTACAAAGACGATGAC
GATAAGATGGCCCCAAAGAAGAAGCGGAAGGTCGGTATCCACGGAGTCCCAGCAGCCGACAAGAAGTACA
GCATCGGCCTGGACATCGGCACCAACTCTGTGGGCTGGGCCGTGATCACCGACGAGTACAAGGTGCCCAG
CAAGAAATTCAAGGTGCTGGGCAACACCGACCGGCACAGCATCAAGAAGAACCTGATCGGAGCCCTGCTG
TTCGACAGCGGCGAAACAGCCGAGGCCACCCGGCTGAAGAGAACCGCCAGAAGAAGATACACCAGACGGA
AGAACCGGATCTGCTATCTGCAAGAGATCTTCAGCAACGAGATGGCCAAGGTGGACGACAGCTTCTTCCA
CAGACTGGAAGAGTCCTTCCTGGTGGAAGAGGATAAGAAGCACGAGCGGCACCCCATCTTCGGCAACATC
GTGGACGAGGTGGCCTACCACGAGAAGTACCCCACCATCTACCACCTGAGAAAGAAACTGGTGGACAGCA
CCGACAAGGCCGACCTGCGGCTGATCTATCTGGCCCTGGCCCACATGATCAAGTTCCGGGGCCACTTCCT
GATCGAGGGCGACCTGAACCCCGACAACAGCGACGTGGACAAGCTGTTCATCCAGCTGGTGCAGACCTAC
AACCAGCTGTTCGAGGAAAACCCCATCAACGCCAGCGGCGTGGACGCCAAGGCCATCCTGTCTGCCAGAC
TGAGCAAGAGCAGACGGCTGGAAAATCTGATCGCCCAGCTGCCCGGCGAGAAGAAGAATGGCCTGTTCGG
AAACCTGATTGCCCTGAGCCTGGGCCTGACCCCCAACTTCAAGAGCAACTTCGACCTGGCCGAGGATGCC
AAACTGCAGCTGAGCAAGGACACCTACGACGACGACCTGGACAACCTGCTGGCCCAGATCGGCGACCAGT
ACGCCGACCTGTTTCTGGCCGCCAAGAACCTGTCCGACGCCATCCTGCTGAGCGACATCCTGAGAGTGAA
CACCGAGATCACCAAGGCCCCCCTGAGCGCCTCTATGATCAAGAGATACGACGAGCACCACCAGGACCTG
ACCCTGCTGAAAGCTCTCGTGCGGCAGCAGCTGCCTGAGAAGTACAAAGAGATTTTCTTCGACCAGAGCA
AGAACGGCTACGCCGGCTACATTGACGGCGGAGCCAGCCAGGAAGAGTTCTACAAGTTCATCAAGCCCAT
CCTGGAAAAGATGGACGGCACCGAGGAACTGCTCGTGAAGCTGAACAGAGAGGACCTGCTGCGGAAGCAG
CGGACCTTCGACAACGGCAGCATCCCCCACCAGATCCACCTGGGAGAGCTGCACGCCATTCTGCGGCGGC
AGGAAGATTTTTACCCATTCCTGAAGGACAACCGGGAAAAGATCGAGAAGATCCTGACCTTCCGCATCCC
CTACTACGTGGGCCCTCTGGCCAGGGGAAACAGCAGATTCGCCTGGATGACCAGAAAGAGCGAGGAAACC
ATCACCCCCTGGAACTTCGAGGAAGTGGTGGACAAGGGCGCTTCCGCCCAGAGCTTCATCGAGCGGATGA
CCAACTTCGATAAGAACCTGCCCAACGAGAAGGTGCTGCCCAAGCACAGCCTGCTGTACGAGTACTTCAC
CGTGTATAACGAGCTGACCAAAGTGAAATACGTGACCGAGGGAATGAGAAAGCCCGCCTTCCTGAGCGGC
GAGCAGAAAAAGGCCATCGTGGACCTGCTGTTCAAGACCAACCGGAAAGTGACCGTGAAGCAGCTGAAAG
AGGACTACTTCAAGAAAATCGAGTGCTTCGACTCCGTGGAAATCTCCGGCGTGGAAGATCGGTTCAACGC
CTCCCTGGGCACATACCACGATCTGCTGAAAATTATCAAGGACAAGGACTTCCTGGACAATGAGGAAAAC
GAGGACATTCTGGAAGATATCGTGCTGACCCTGACACTGTTTGAGGACAGAGAGATGATCGAGGAACGGC
TGAAAACCTATGCCCACCTGTTCGACGACAAAGTGATGAAGCAGCTGAAGCGGCGGAGATACACCGGCTG
GGGCAGGCTGAGCCGGAAGCTGATCAACGGCATCCGGGACAAGCAGTCCGGCAAGACAATCCTGGATTTC
CTGAAGTCCGACGGCTTCGCCAACAGAAACTTCATGCAGCTGATCCACGACGACAGCCTGACCTTTAAAG
AGGACATCCAGAAAGCCCAGGTGTCCGGCCAGGGCGATAGCCTGCACGAGCACATTGCCAATCTGGCCGG
CAGCCCCGCCATTAAGAAGGGCATCCTGCAGACAGTGAAGGTGGTGGACGAGCTCGTGAAAGTGATGGGC
CGGCACAAGCCCGAGAACATCGTGATCGAAATGGCCAGAGAGAACCAGACCACCCAGAAGGGACAGAAGA
ACAGCCGCGAGAGAATGAAGCGGATCGAAGAGGGCATCAAAGAGCTGGGCAGCCAGATCCTGAAAGAACA
CCCCGTGGAAAACACCCAGCTGCAGAACGAGAAGCTGTACCTGTACTACCTGCAGAATGGGCGGGATATG
TACGTGGACCAGGAACTGGACATCAACCGGCTGTCCGACTACGATGTGGACCATATCGTGCCTCAGAGCT
TTCTGAAGGACGACTCCATCGACAACAAGGTGCTGACCAGAAGCGACAAGAACCGGGGCAAGAGCGACAA
CGTGCCCTCCGAAGAGGTCGTGAAGAAGATGAAGAACTACTGGCGGCAGCTGCTGAACGCCAAGCTGATT
ACCCAGAGAAAGTTCGACAATCTGACCAAGGCCGAGAGAGGCGGCCTGAGCGAACTGGATAAGGCCGGCT
TCATCAAGAGACAGCTGGTGGAAACCCGGCAGATCACAAAGCACGTGGCACAGATCCTGGACTCCCGGAT
GAACACTAAGTACGACGAGAATGACAAGCTGATCCGGGAAGTGAAAGTGATCACCCTGAAGTCCAAGCTG
GTGTCCGATTTCCGGAAGGATTTCCAGTTTTACAAAGTGCGCGAGATCAACAACTACCACCACGCCCACG
ACGCCTACCTGAACGCCGTCGTGGGAACCGCCCTGATCAAAAAGTACCCTAAGCTGGAAAGCGAGTTCGT
GTACGGCGACTACAAGGTGTACGACGTGCGGAAGATGATCGCCAAGAGCGAGCAGGAAATCGGCAAGGCT
ACCGCCAAGTACTTCTTCTACAGCAACATCATGAACTTTTTCAAGACCGAGATTACCCTGGCCAACGGCG
AGATCCGGAAGCGGCCTCTGATCGAGACAAACGGCGAAACCGGGGAGATCGTGTGGGATAAGGGCCGGGA
TTTTGCCACCGTGCGGAAAGTGCTGAGCATGCCCCAAGTGAATATCGTGAAAAAGACCGAGGTGCAGACA
GGCGGCTTCAGCAAAGAGTCTATCCTGCCCAAGAGGAACAGCGATAAGCTGATCGCCAGAAAGAAGGACT
GGGACCCTAAGAAGTACGGCGGCTTCGACAGCCCCACCGTGGCCTATTCTGTGCTGGTGGTGGCCAAAGT
GGAAAAGGGCAAGTCCAAGAAACTGAAGAGTGTGAAAGAGCTGCTGGGGATCACCATCATGGAAAGAAGC
AGCTTCGAGAAGAATCCCATCGACTTTCTGGAAGCCAAGGGCTACAAAGAAGTGAAAAAGGACCTGATCA
TCAAGCTGCCTAAGTACTCCCTGTTCGAGCTGGAAAACGGCCGGAAGAGAATGCTGGCCTCTGCCGGCGA
ACTGCAGAAGGGAAACGAACTGGCCCTGCCCTCCAAATATGTGAACTTCCTGTACCTGGCCAGCCACTAT
GAGAAGCTGAAGGGCTCCCCCGAGGATAATGAGCAGAAACAGCTGTTTGTGGAACAGCACAAGCACTACC
TGGACGAGATCATCGAGCAGATCAGCGAGTTCTCCAAGAGAGTGATCCTGGCCGACGCTAATCTGGACAA
AGTGCTGTCCGCCTACAACAAGCACCGGGATAAGCCCATCAGAGAGCAGGCCGAGAATATCATCCACCTG
TTTACCCTGACCAATCTGGGAGCCCCTGCCGCCTTCAAGTACTTTGACACCACCATCGACCGGAAGAGGT
ACACCAGCACCAAAGAGGTGCTGGACGCCACCCTGATCCACCAGAGCATCACCGGCCTGTACGAGACACG
GATCGACCTGTCTCAGCTGGGAGGCGACAAAAGGCCGGCGGCCACGAAAAAGGCCGGCCAGGCAAAAAAG
AAAAAGGAATTCGGCAGTGGAGAGGGCAGAGGAAGTCTGCTAACATGCGGTGACGTCGAGGAGAATCCTG
GCCCAGTGAGCAAGGGCGAGGAGCTGTTCACCGGGGTGGTGCCCATCCTGGTCGAGCTGGACGGCGACGT
AAACGGCCACAAGTTCAGCGTGTCCGGCGAGGGCGAGGGCGATGCCACCTACGGCAAGCTGACCCTGAAG
TTCATCTGCACCACCGGCAAGCTGCCCGTGCCCTGGCCCACCCTCGTGACCACCCTGACCTACGGCGTGC
AGTGCTTCAGCCGCTACCCCGACCACATGAAGCAGCACGACTTCTTCAAGTCCGCCATGCCCGAAGGCTA
CGTCCAGGAGCGCACCATCTTCTTCAAGGACGACGGCAACTACAAGACCCGCGCCGAGGTGAAGTTCGAG
GGCGACACCCTGGTGAACCGCATCGAGCTGAAGGGCATCGACTTCAAGGAGGACGGCAACATCCTGGGGC
ACAAGCTGGAGTACAACTACAACAGCCACAACGTCTATATCATGGCCGACAAGCAGAAGAACGGCATCAA
GGTGAACTTCAAGATCCGCCACAACATCGAGGACGGCAGCGTGCAGCTCGCCGACCACTACCAGCAGAAC
ACCCCCATCGGCGACGGCCCCGTGCTGCTGCCCGACAACCACTACCTGAGCACCCAGTCCGCCCTGAGCA
AAGACCCCAACGAGAAGCGCGATCACATGGTCCTGCTGGAGTTCGTGACCGCCGCCGGGATCACTCTCGG
CATGGACGAGCTGTACAAGGAATTCTAACTAGAGCTCGCTGATCAGCCTCGACTGTGCCTTCTAGTTGCC
AGCCATCTGTTGTTTGCCCCTCCCCCGTGCCTTCCTTGACCCTGGAAGGTGCCACTCCCACTGTCCTTTC
CTAATAAAATGAGGAAATTGCATCGCATTGTCTGAGTAGGTGTCATTCTATTCTGGGGGGTGGGGTGGGG
CAGGACAGCAAGGGGGAGGATTGGGAAGAGAATAGCAGGCATGCTGGGGAGCGGCCGCAGGAACCCCTAG
TGATGGAGTTGGCCACTCCCTCTCTGCGCGCTCGCTCGCTCACTGAGGCCGGGCGACCAAAGGTCGCCCG
ACGCCCGGGCTTTGCCCGGGCGGCCTCAGTGAGCGAGCGAGCGCGCAGCTGCCTGCAGGGGCGCCTGATG
CGGTATTTTCTCCTTACGCATCTGTGCGGTATTTCACACCGCATA
[142 nt withheld, positions 6766-6907]
C
[141 nt withheld, positions 6909-7049]
CCTTTGACGTTGGAGTCCACGTTCTTT
[37 nt withheld, positions 7077-7113]
ACCCTATCTCGGGCTATTCTTTTGATTTATAAGGGATTTTGCCGATTTCGGCCTATTGGTTAAAAAATGA
GCTGATTTAACAAAAATTTAACGCGAATTTTAACAAAATATTAACGTTTACAATTTTATGGTGCACTCTC
AGTACAATCTGCTCTGATGCCGCATAGTTAAGCCAGCCCCGACACCCGCCAACACCCGCTGACGCGCCCT
GACGGGCTTGTCTGCTCCCGGCATCCGCTTACAGACAAGCTGTGACCGTCTCCGGGAGCTGCATGTGTCA
GAGGTTTTCACCGTCATCACCGAAACGCGCGAGACGAAAGGGCCTCGTGATACGCCTATTTTTATAGGTT
AATGTCATGATAATAATGGTTTCTTAGACGTCAGGTGGCACTTTTCGGGGAAATGTGCGCGGAACCCCTA
TTTGTTTATTTTTCTAAATACATTCAAATATGTATCCGCTCATGAGACAATAACCCTGATAAATGCTTCA
ATAATATTGAAAAAGGAAGAGTATGAGTATTCAACATTTCCGTGTCGCCCTTATTCCCTTTTTTGCGGCA
TTTTGCCTTCCTGTTTTTGCTCACCCAGAAACGCTGGTGAAAGTAAAAGATGCTGAAGATCAGTTGGGTG
CACGAGTGGGTTACATCGAACTGGATCTCAACAGCGGTAAGATCCTTGAGAGTTTTCGCCCCGAAGAACG
TTTTCCAATGATGAGCACTTTTAAAGTTCTGCTATGTGGCGCGGTATTATCCCGTATTGACGCCGGGCAA
GAGCAACTCGGTCGCCGCATACACTATTCTCAGAATGACTTGGTTGAGTACTCACCAGTCACAGAAAAGC
ATCTTACGGATGGCATGACAGTAAGAGAATTATGCAGTGCTGCCATAACCATGAGTGATAACACTGCGGC
CAACTTACTTCTGACAACGATCGGAGGACCGAAGGAGCTAACCGCTTTTTTGCACAACATGGGGGATCAT
GTAACTCGCCTTGATCGTTGGGAACCGGAGCTGAATGAAGCCATACCAAACGACGAGCGTGACACCACGA
TGCCTGTAGCAATGGCAACAACGTTGCGCAAACTATTAACTGGCGAACTACTTACTCTAGCTTCCCGGCA
ACAATTAATAGACTGGATGGAGGCGGATAAAGTTGCAGGACCACTTCTGCGCTCGGCCCTTCCGGCTGGC
TGGTTTATTGCTGATAAATCTGGAGCCGGTGAGCGTGGAAGCCGCGGTATCATTGCAGCACTGGGGCCAG
ATGGTAAGCCCTCCCGTATCGTAGTTATCTACACGACGGGGAGTCAGGCAACTATGGATGAACGAAATAG
ACAGATCGCTGAGATAGGTGCCTCACTGATTAAGCATTGGTAACTGTCAGACCAAGTTTACTCATATATA
CTTTAGATTGATTTAAAACTTCATTTTTAATTTAAAAGGATCTAGGTGAAGATCCTTTTTGATAATCTCA
TGACCAAAATCCCTTAACGTGAGTTTTCGTTCCACTGAGCGTCAGACCCCGTAGAAAAGATCAAAGGATC
TTCTTGAGATCCTTTTTTTCTGCGCGTAATCTGCTGCTTGCAAACAAAAAAACCACCGCTACCAGCGGTG
GTTTGTTTGCCGGATCAAGAGCTACCAACTCTTTTTCCGAAGGTAACTGGCTTCAGCAGAGCGCAGATAC
CAAATACTGTCCTTCTAGTGTAGCCGTAGTTAGGCCACCACTTCAAGAACTCTGTAGCACCGCCTACATA
CCTCGCTCTGCTAATCCTGTTACCAGTGGCTGCTGCCAGTGGCGATAAGTCGTGTCTTACCGGGTTGGAC
TCAAGACGATAGTTACCGGATAAGGCGCAGCGGTCGGGCTGAACGGGGGGTTCGTGCACACAGCCCAGCT
TGGAGCGAACGACCTACACCGAACTGAGATACCTACAGCGTGAGCTATGAGAAAGCGCCACGCTTCCCGA
AGGGAGAAAGGCGGACAGGTATCCGGTAAGCGGCAGGGTCGGAACAGGAGAGCGCACGAGGGAGCTTCCA
GGGGGAAACGCCTGGTATCTTTATAGTCCTGTCGGGTTTCGCCACCTCTGACTTGAGCGTCGATTTTTGT
GATGCTCGTCAGGGGGGCGGAGCCTATGGAAAAACGCCAGCAACGCGGCCTTTTTACGGTTCCTGGCCTT
TTGCTGGCC
Features (pLannotate 1.2.2; 19 found; start..end, strand, type, name):
     15..255     +  promoter       U6 promoter: RNA polymerase III promoter for human U6 snRNA
    285..360     +  misc_RNA       gRNA scaffold: guide RNA scaffold for the Streptococcus pyogenes CRISPR/Cas9 system
    367..410     +  misc_RNA       gRNA scaffold (fragment): guide RNA scaffold for the Streptococcus pyogenes CRISPR/Cas9 system
    457..742     +  enhancer       CMV enhancer: human cytomegalovirus immediate early enhancer; contains an 18-bp deletion relative to the standard CMV enhancer
    744..1021    +  promoter       chicken β-actin promoter: No description available
   1022..1250    +  intron         hybrid intron: hybrid between chicken β-actin (CBA) and minute virus of mice (MMV) introns (Gray et al., 2011)
   1388..2989    +  CDS            Cas9(N): N-terminal portion of Streptococcus pyogenes Cas9 (Zetsche et al., 2015)
   2990..5488    +  CDS            Cas9(C): C-terminal portion of Streptococcus pyogenes Cas9 (Zetsche et al., 2015)
   5489..5536    +  CDS            nucleoplasmin NLS: bipartite nuclear localization signal from nucleoplasmin
   5606..6319    +  CDS            EGFP: EGFP is a basic (constitutively fluorescent) green fluorescent protein published in 1996, derived from Aequorea victoria. It is reported to be a rapidly-maturing weak dimer with moderate acid sensitivity.
   6353..6464    +  polyA_signal   bGH poly(A) signal: bovine growth hormone polyadenylation signal
   6569..6709    +  repeat_region  AAV2 ITR: inverted terminal repeat of adeno-associated virus serotype 2 inverted
   6714..6765    -  misc_feature   bom (fragment): basis of mobility region from pBR322
   6784..7164    +  rep_origin     M13 ori (sequence partly withheld): M13 bacteriophage origin of replication; arrow indicates direction of (+) strand synthesis
   7240..7289    -  misc_feature   bom (fragment): basis of mobility region from pBR322
   7391..7426    -  CDS            rop (fragment): Rop protein, which maintains plasmids at low copy number; rop
   7521..7625    +  promoter       AmpR promoter: bla
   7626..8486    +  CDS            AmpR: β-lactamase; bla; confers resistance to ampicillin, carbenicillin, and related antibiotics
   8657..9245    +  rep_origin     ori: high-copy-number ColE1/pMB1/pBR322/pUC origin of replication
