[The description below was written by a language model from this plasmid's Addgene catalogue record and pLannotate feature annotations shown in this document.]
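Description:
PX458_HHEX_1 is a mammalian CRISPR expression plasmid built on the PX458 backbone, carrying both a single guide RNA and Streptococcus pyogenes Cas9 linked to a GFP reporter on one roughly 9.3 kb vector. It is propagated in E. coli as a high-copy plasmid through a ColE1/pUC-type origin and selected with ampicillin via the β-lactamase gene. An M13 phage origin is also annotated, along with short pBR322-derived bom and rop fragments that are backbone remnants. A single AAV2 inverted terminal repeat lies downstream of the expression cassette. With only one ITR annotated, the record gives no indication that the plasmid is meant for AAV packaging.

The payload consists of two transcription units. A human U6 RNA polymerase III promoter drives the guide RNA, with a spacer targeting the 3' end of the human HHEX gene (introduced by Gibson cloning) placed ahead of the S. pyogenes gRNA scaffold. A partial second scaffold fragment is also annotated just downstream. The second unit uses a CMV enhancer, chicken β-actin promoter and hybrid intron to express Cas9, annotated as contiguous N- and C-terminal portions that together make up the full coding sequence. Cas9 is followed by a nucleoplasmin nuclear localization signal and EGFP, and the unit ends in a bovine growth hormone polyadenylation signal. The catalogue describes the Cas9–GFP junction as a 2A peptide, which would yield separate proteins and let transfected cells be identified or sorted by fluorescence, although the 2A element itself is not annotated in the feature table.

According to the depositor, the plasmid belongs to a CRISPR-based tagging system for adding an epitope tag, currently FLAG, to endogenous proteins. Here it would supply the cut near the 3' end of HHEX.
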