Addgene plasmid #72354: PX458_HHEX_1
Purpose: Encodes gRNA for 3' target of human HHEX along with Cas9 with 2A GFP
Depositing lab: Eric Mendenhall & Richard M. Myers. Depositing organization: University of Alabama in Huntsville.
Backbone
  Vector backbone: PX458
  Backbone size w/o insert (bp): 9289
  Vector type: CRISPR
Growth in bacteria
  Bacterial resistance: Ampicillin, 100 μg/mL
  Growth temperature: 37°C
  Growth strain: DH5alpha
  Copy number: High Copy
Gene/Insert
  Gene/Insert name: HHEX
  gRNA/shRNA sequence: GTGGATGATGACCACTGGCAT
  Species: H. sapiens (human)
  Entrez Gene: HHEX (a.k.a. HEX, HMPH, HOX11L-PEN, PRH, PRHX)
  Cloning method: Gibson Cloning
  Sequencing primers: 5′ pBR322ori-F
Terms and licenses: Academic/Nonprofit Terms; Industry Terms: Not Available to Industry
Depositor comments: Note: This plasmid is part of the Mendenhall and Meyers CRISPR-based Tagging system to add a tag (currently using FLAG) to endogenous proteins. Please see https://www.addgene.org/crispr/tagging/ for more details.
How to cite: PX458_HHEX_1 was a gift from Eric Mendenhall & Richard M. Myers (Addgene plasmid # 72354 ; http://n2t.net/addgene:72354 ; RRID:Addgene_72354)
