>Addgene plasmid #72354 | PX458_HHEX_1 | addgene partial sequence | sequence record 134604 | pCBhProF2 5'-agggtttaagggatggttgg-3'
ACGGAGACTACAAGGATCATGATATTGATTACAAAGACGATGACGATAAGATGGCCCCAAAGAAGAAGCG
GAAGGTCGGTATCCACGGAGTCCCAGCAGCCGACAAGAAGTACAGCATCGGCCTGGACATCGGCACCAAC
TCTGTGGGCTGGGCCGTGATCACCGACGAGTACAAGGTGCCCAGCAAGAAATTCAAGGTGCTGGGCAACA
CCGACCGGCACAGCATCAAGAAGAACCTGATCGGAGCCCTGCTGTTCGACAGCGGCGAAACAGCCGAGGC
CACCCGGCTGAAGAGAACCGCCAGAAGAAGATACACCAGACGGAAGAACCGGATCTGCTATCTGCAAGAG
ATCTTCAGCAACGAGATGGCCAAGGTGGACGACAGCTTCTTCCACAGACTGGAAGAGTCCTTCCTGGTGG
AAGAGGATAAGAAGCACGAGCGGCACCCCATCTTCGGCAACATCGTGGACGAGGTGGCCTACCACGAGAA
GTACCCCACCATCTACCACCTGAGAAAGAAACTGGTGGACAGCACCGACAAGGCCGACCTGCGGCTGATC
TATCTGGCCCTGGCCCACATGATCAAGTTCCGGGGCCACTTCCTGATCGAGGGCGACCTGAACCCCGACA
ACAGCGACGTGGACAAGCTGTTCATCCAGCTGGTGCAGACCTACAACCAGCTGTTCGAGGAAAACCCCAT
CAACGCCAGCGGCGTGGACGCCAAGGCCATCCTGTCTGCCAGACTGAGCAAGAGCAGACG
