>Addgene plasmid #72354 | PX458_HHEX_1 | addgene partial sequence | sequence record 134605 | pBR322ori-F 5'-GGGAAACGCCTGGTATCTTT-3'
ATTTTTGTGATGCTCGTCAGGGGGGCGGAGCCTATGGAAAAACGCCAGCAACGCGGCCTTTTTACGGTTC
CTGGCCTTTTGCTGGCCTTTTGCTCACATGTGAGGGCCTATTTCCCATGATTCCTTCATATTTGCATATA
CGATACAAGGCTGTTAGAGAGATAATTGGAATTAATTTGACTGTAAACACAAAGATATTAGTACAAAATA
CGTGACGTAGAAAGTAATAATTTCTTGGGTAGTTTGCAGTTTTAAAATTATGTTTTAAAATGGACTATCA
TATGCTTACCGTAACTTGAAAGTATTTCGATTTCTTGGCTTTATATATCTTGTGGAAAGGACGAAACACC
GTGGATGATGACCACTGGCATGTTTTAGAGCTAGAAATAGCAAGTTAAAATAAGGCTAGTCCGTTATCAA
CTTGAAAAAGTGGCACCGAGTCGGTGCTTTTTTGTTTTAGAGCTAGAAATAGCAAGTTAAAATAAGGCTA
GTCCGTTTTTAGCGCGTGCGCCAATTCTGCAGACAAATGGCTCTAGAGGTACCCGTTACATAACTTACGG
TAAATGGCCCGCCTGGCTGACCGCCCAACGACCCCCGCCCATTGACGTCAATAGTAACGCCAATAGGGAC
TTTCCATTGACGTCAATGGGTGGAGTATTTACGGTAAACTGCCCACTTGGCAGTACATCAAGTGTATCAT
ATGCCAAGTACGCCCCCTATTGACGTCAATGACGGTAA
